>Addgene plasmid #41552 | pCI-Caspase 1 | addgene full sequence | sequence record 316919 | Addgene NGS Result
[41 nt withheld, positions 1-41]
CCTTTGACGTTGGAGTCCACGTTCTTT
[37 nt withheld, positions 69-105]
ACCCTATCTCGGTCTATTCTTTTGATTTATAAGGGATTTTGCCGATTTCGGCCTATTGGTTAAAAAATGA
GCTGATTTAACAAAAATTTAACGCGAATTTTAACAAAATATTAACGCTTACAATTTCCTGATGCGGTATT
TTCTCCTTACGCATCTGTGCGGTATTTCACACCGCATATGGTGCACTCTCAGTACAATCTGCTCTGATGC
CGCATAGTTAAGCCAGCCCCGACACCCGCCAACACCCGCTGACGCGCCCTGACGGGCTTGTCTGCTCCCG
GCATCCGCTTACAGACAAGCTGTGACCGTCTCCGGGAGCTGCATGTGTCAGAGGTTTTCACCGTCATCAC
CGAAACGCGCGAGACGAAAGGGCCTCGTGATACGCCTATTTTTATAGGTTAATGTCATGATAATAATGGT
TTCTTAGACGTCAGGTGGCACTTTTCGGGGAAATGTGCGCGGAACCCCTATTTGTTTATTTTTCTAAATA
CATTCAAATATGTATCCGCTCATGAGACAATAACCCTGATAAATGCTTCAATAATATTGAAAAAGGAAGA
GTATGAGTATTCAACATTTCCGTGTCGCCCTTATTCCCTTTTTTGCGGCATTTTGCCTTCCTGTTTTTGC
TCACCCAGAAACGCTGGTGAAAGTAAAAGATGCTGAAGATCAGTTGGGTGCACGAGTGGGTTACATCGAA
CTGGATCTCAACAGCGGTAAGATCCTTGAGAGTTTTCGCCCCGAAGAACGTTTTCCAATGATGAGCACTT
TTAAAGTTCTGCTATGTGGCGCGGTATTATCCCGTATTGACGCCGGGCAAGAGCAACTCGGTCGCCGCAT
ACACTATTCTCAGAATGACTTGGTTGAGTACTCACCAGTCACAGAAAAGCATCTTACGGATGGCATGACA
GTAAGAGAATTATGCAGTGCTGCCATAACCATGAGTGATAACACTGCGGCCAACTTACTTCTGACAACGA
TCGGAGGACCGAAGGAGCTAACCGCTTTTTTGCACAACATGGGGGATCATGTAACTCGCCTTGATCGTTG
GGAACCGGAGCTGAATGAAGCCATACCAAACGACGAGCGTGACACCACGATGCCTGTAGCAATGGCAACA
ACGTTGCGCAAACTATTAACTGGCGAACTACTTACTCTAGCTTCCCGGCAACAATTAATAGACTGGATGG
AGGCGGATAAAGTTGCAGGACCACTTCTGCGCTCGGCCCTTCCGGCTGGCTGGTTTATTGCTGATAAATC
TGGAGCCGGTGAGCGTGGGTCTCGCGGTATCATTGCAGCACTGGGGCCAGATGGTAAGCCCTCCCGTATC
GTAGTTATCTACACGACGGGGAGTCAGGCAACTATGGATGAACGAAATAGACAGATCGCTGAGATAGGTG
CCTCACTGATTAAGCATTGGTAACTGTCAGACCAAGTTTACTCATATATACTTTAGATTGATTTAAAACT
TCATTTTTAATTTAAAAGGATCTAGGTGAAGATCCTTTTTGATAATCTCATGACCAAAATCCCTTAACGT
GAGTTTTCGTTCCACTGAGCGTCAGACCCCGTAGAAAAGATCAAAGGATCTTCTTGAGATCCTTTTTTTC
TGCGCGTAATCTGCTGCTTGCAAACAAAAAAACCACCGCTACCAGCGGTGGTTTGTTTGCCGGATCAAGA
GCTACCAACTCTTTTTCCGAAGGTAACTGGCTTCAGCAGAGCGCAGATACCAAATACTGTTCTTCTAGTG
TAGCCGTAGTTAGGCCACCACTTCAAGAACTCTGTAGCACCGCCTACATACCTCGCTCTGCTAATCCTGT
TACCAGTGGCTGCTGCCAGTGGCGATAAGTCGTGTCTTACCGGGTTGGACTCAAGACGATAGTTACCGGA
TAAGGCGCAGCGGTCGGGCTGAACGGGGGGTTCGTGCACACAGCCCAGCTTGGAGCGAACGACCTACACC
GAACTGAGATACCTACAGCGTGAGCTATGAGAAAGCGCCACGCTTCCCGAAGGGAGAAAGGCGGACAGGT
ATCCGGTAAGCGGCAGGGTCGGAACAGGAGAGCGCACGAGGGAGCTTCCAGGGGGAAACGCCTGGTATCT
TTATAGTCCTGTCGGGTTTCGCCACCTCTGACTTGAGCGTCGATTTTTGTGATGCTCGTCAGGGGGGCGG
AGCCTATGGAAAAACGCCAGCAACGCGGCCTTTTTACGGTTCCTGGCCTTTTGCTGGCCTTTTGCTCACA
TGGCTCGACAGATCTTCAATATTGGCCATTAGCCATATTATTCATTGGTTATATAGCATAAATCAATATT
GGCTATTGGCCATTGCATACGTTGTATCTATATCATAATATGTACATTTATATTGGCTCATGTCCAATAT
GACCGCCATGTTGGCATTGATTATTGACTAGTTATTAATAGTAATCAATTACGGGGTCATTAGTTCATAG
CCCATATATGGAGTTCCGCGTTACATAACTTACGGTAAATGGCCCGCCTGGCTGACCGCCCAACGACCCC
CGCCCATTGACGTCAATAATGACGTATGTTCCCATAGTAACGCCAATAGGGACTTTCCATTGACGTCAAT
GGGTGGAGTATTTACGGTAAACTGCCCACTTGGCAGTACATCAAGTGTATCATATGCCAAGTCCGCCCCC
TATTGACGTCAATGACGGTAAATGGCCCGCCTGGCATTATGCCCAGTACATGACCTTACGGGACTTTCCT
ACTTGGCAGTACATCTACGTATTAGTCATCGCTATTACCATGGTGATGCGGTTTTGGCAGTACACCAATG
GGCGTGGATAGCGGTTTGACTCACGGGGATTTCCAAGTCTCCACCCCATTGACGTCAATGGGAGTTTGTT
TTGGCACCAAAATCAACGGGACTTTCCAAAATGTCGTAATAACCCCGCCCCGTTGACGCAAATGGGCGGT
AGGCGTGTACGGTGGGAGGTCTATATAAGCAGAGCTCGTTTAGTGAACCGTCAGATCACTAGAAGCTTTA
TTGCGGTAGTTTATCACAGTTAAATTGCTAACGCAGTCAGTGCTTCTGACACAACAGTCTCGAACTTAAG
CTGCAGAAGTTGGTCGTGAGGCACTGGGCAGGTAAGTATCAAGGTTACAAGACAGGTTTAAGGAGACCAA
TAGAAACTGGGCTTGTCGAGACAGAGAAGACTCTTGCGTTTCTGATAGGCACCTATTGGTCTTACTGACA
TCCACTTTGCCTTTCTCTCCACAGGTGTCCACTCCCAGTTCAATTACAGCTCTTAAGGCTAGAGTACTTA
ATACGACTCACTATAGGCTAGCCTCGAGAATTCGCC
[1212 nt withheld, positions 3432-4643]
GAACAGAAATTGATCTCCGAAGAAGACTTGTAGGCGGCCGCTTCGAGCAGACATGATAAGATACATTGAT
GAGTTTGGACAAACCACAACTAGAATGCAGTGAAAAAAATGCTTTATTTGTGAAATTTGTGATGCTATTG
CTTTATTTGTAACCATTATAAGCTGCAATAAACAAGTTAACAACAACAATTGCATTCATTTTATGTTTCA
GGTTCAGGGGGAGATGTGGGAGGTTTTTTAAAGCAAGTAAAACCTCTACAAATGTGGTAAAATCGATAAG
GATCCGGGCTGGCGTAATAGCGAAGAGGCCCGCACCGATCGCCCTTCCCAACAGTTGCGCAGCCTGAATG
GCGAATGG
[124 nt withheld, positions 5002-5125]
C
[91 nt withheld, positions 5127-5217]
AGGGTGATG
Features (pLannotate 1.2.2; 14 found; start..end, strand, type, name):
    232..331     -  misc_feature   bom (fragment): basis of mobility region from pBR322
    433..468     -  CDS            rop (fragment): Rop protein, which maintains plasmids at low copy number; rop
    563..667     +  promoter       AmpR promoter: bla
    668..1528    +  CDS            AmpR: β-lactamase; bla; confers resistance to ampicillin, carbenicillin, and related antibiotics
   1699..2287    +  rep_origin     ori: high-copy-number ColE1/pMB1/pBR322/pUC origin of replication
   2500..2877    +  enhancer       CMV enhancer: human cytomegalovirus immediate early enhancer
   2879..3078    +  promoter       CMV promoter: human cytomegalovirus (CMV) immediate early promoter
   3217..3349    +  intron         chimeric intron: chimera between introns from human β-globin and immunoglobulin heavy chain genes
   3394..3412    +  promoter       T7 promoter: promoter for bacteriophage T7 RNA polymerase
   3432..4643    +  CDS            CASP1 (sequence withheld): CASP1_HUMAN - Also known as IL1BC, IL1BCE. Experimental evidence at protein level: Swiss-Prot protein existence level 1. [Isoform Epsilon]: Apoptosis inactive. From Homo sapiens (Human).
   4700..4821    -  polyA_signal   SV40 poly(A) signal: SV40 polyadenylation signal
   4844..4912    -  CDS            large T antigen (fragment): large T antigen from SV40 (simian virus 40)
   4931..4998    +  CDS            lacZα (fragment): LacZα fragment of β-galactosidase; lacZ fragment
   5002..204     +  rep_origin     f1 ori (across the origin) (sequence partly withheld): f1 bacteriophage origin of replication; arrow indicates direction of (+) strand synthesis
