[The description below was written by a language model from this plasmid's Addgene catalogue record, the feature table of its GenBank file and pLannotate feature annotations shown in this document.]
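Description:
pCI-Caspase 1 is a mammalian expression plasmid built on the Promega pCI backbone and carrying the human caspase-1 (CASP1, also known as ICE) coding sequence, cloned between EcoRI and NotI sites that were both retained. The full sequenced plasmid is 5,226 nt. It is propagated in E. coli through a high-copy ColE1/pUC-type origin and selected with ampicillin via the β-lactamase gene and its own promoter. An f1 phage origin is also present, which allows single-stranded DNA production. Short fragments of bom, rop, lacZα and SV40 large T antigen appear in the annotation as backbone remnants rather than functional units.

Expression in mammalian cells is driven by the human cytomegalovirus immediate-early enhancer and promoter, followed by a chimeric β-globin/immunoglobulin heavy chain intron that generally improves transcript processing and expression. A T7 promoter sits just upstream of the insert and can be used for in vitro transcription. The roughly 1.2 kb CASP1 open reading frame follows, and transcripts are terminated by the SV40 polyadenylation signal. The catalogue lists a C-terminal Myc tag on the insert for antibody detection, although the automated feature table does not annotate it separately. The accompanying GenBank record covers only a 967 bp partial read containing the T7 promoter, so it adds nothing beyond the full-sequence annotation.

The plasmid comes from work showing that AIM2 senses cytosolic double-stranded DNA and assembles a caspase-1-activating inflammasome with ASC. This suggests use for transient expression of caspase-1 in cultured mammalian cells, for example in inflammasome reconstitution experiments, though the record does not state a specific application.
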