Addgene plasmid #41552: pCI-Caspase 1
Depositing lab: Kate Fitzgerald. Depositing organization: University of Massachusetts, Worcester. Publication: AIM2 recognizes cytosolic dsDNA and forms a caspase-1-activating inflammasome with ASC. Hornung V, Ablasser A, Charrel-Dennis M, Bauernfeind F, Horvath G, Caffrey DR, Latz E, Fitzgerald KA. Nature. 2009 Mar 26. 458(7237):514-8. 10.1038/nature07725 PubMed 19158675.
Backbone
  Vector backbone: pCI
  Backbone manufacturer: Promega
  Backbone size w/o insert (bp): 4006
  Vector type: Mammalian Expression
Growth in bacteria
  Bacterial resistance: Ampicillin, 100 μg/mL
  Growth temperature: 37°C
  Growth strain: DH5alpha
  Copy number: Unknown
Gene/Insert
  Gene/Insert name: Caspase-1 (alt names: CASP1; ICE; CASP1 caspase 1, apoptosis-related cysteine peptidase)
  Species: H. sapiens (human)
  GenBank ID: NM_033292.3 NP_150634.1
  Entrez Gene: CASP1 (a.k.a. ICE, IL1BC, P45)
  Promoter: CMV immediate-early enhancer/promoter
  Tag / fusion protein: Myc (C terminal on insert)
  Cloning method: Restriction Enzyme; 5′ cloning site EcoRI (not destroyed); 3′ cloning site NotI (not destroyed)
  Sequencing primers: 5′ chim-int-F (TCTTACTGACATCCACTTTGCC); 3′ EBV-rev
Terms and licenses: Academic/Nonprofit Terms; Industry Terms: Not Available to Industry
How to cite: pCI-Caspase 1 was a gift from Kate Fitzgerald (Addgene plasmid # 41552 ; http://n2t.net/addgene:41552 ; RRID:Addgene_41552)
