LOCUS       Exported 967 bp ds-DNA linear SYN 18-MAY-2021
DEFINITION  synthetic linear DNA
ACCESSION   .
VERSION     .
KEYWORDS    pCI-Caspase 1
SOURCE      synthetic DNA construct
  ORGANISM  synthetic DNA construct
REFERENCE   1 (bases 1 to 967)
  AUTHORS   Hornung V, Ablasser A, Charrel-Dennis M, Bauernfeind F, Horvath G,
            Caffrey DR, Latz E, Fitzgerald KA
  TITLE     AIM2 recognizes cytosolic dsDNA and forms a caspase-1-activating
            inflammasome with ASC.
  JOURNAL   Nature. 2009 Mar 26. 458(7237):514-8.
  PUBMED    19158675
REFERENCE   2 (bases 1 to 967)
  AUTHORS   .
  TITLE     Direct Submission
  JOURNAL   Exported May 18, 2021 from SnapGene Server 1.1.58
            http://www.snapgene.com
FEATURES             Location/Qualifiers
     source          1..967
                     /organism="synthetic DNA construct"
                     /mol_type="other DNA"
     promoter        45..63
                     /label=T7 promoter
                     /note="promoter for bacteriophage T7 RNA polymerase"
ORIGIN
        1 gtgtccactc ccagttcaat tacagctctt aaggctagag tacttaatac gactcactat
       61 aggctagcct cgagaattcg ccnnnnnnnn nnnnnnnnnn nnnnnnnnnn nnnnnnnnnn
      121 nnnnnnnnnn nnnnnnnnnn nnnnnnnnnn nnnnnnnnnn nnnnnnnnnn nnnnnnnnnn
      181 nnnnnnnnnn nnnnnnnnnn nnnnnnnnnn nnnnnnnnnn nnnnnnnnnn nnnnnnnnnn
      241 nnnnnnnnnn nnnnnnnnnn nnnnnnnnnn nnnnnnnnnn nnnnnnnnnn nnnnnnnnnn
      301 nnnnnnnnnn nnnnnnnnnn nnnnnnnnnn nnnnnnnnnn nnnnnnnnnn nnnnnnnnnn
      361 nnnnnnnnnn nnnnnnnnnn nnnnnnnnnn nnnnnnnnnn nnnnnnnnnn nnnnnnnnnn
      421 nnnnnnnnnn nnnnnnnnnn nnnnnnnnnn nnnnnnnnnn nnnnnnnnnn nnnnnnnnnn
      481 nnnnnnnnnn nnnnnnnnnn nnnnnnnnnn nnnnnnnnnn nnnnnnnnnn nnnnnnnnnn
      541 nnnnnnnnnn nnnnnnnnnn nnnnnnnnnn nnnnnnnnnn nnnnnnnnnn nnnnnnnnnn
      601 nnnnnnnnnn nnnnnnnnnn nnnnnnnnnn nnnnnnnnnn nnnnnnnnnn nnnnnnnnnn
      661 nnnnnnnnnn nnnnnnnnnn nnnnnnnnnn nnnnnnnnnn nnnnnnnnnn nnnnnnnnnn
      721 nnnnnnnnnn nnnnnnnnnn nnnnnnnnnn nnnnnnnnnn nnnnnnnnnn nnnnnnnnnn
      781 nnnnnnnnnn nnnnnnnnnn nnnnnnnnnn nnnnnnnnnn nnnnnnnnnn nnnnnnnnnn
      841 nnnnnnnnnn nnnnnnnnnn nnnnnnnnnn nnnnnnnnnn nnnnnnnnnn nnnnnnnnnn
      901 nnnnnnnnnn nnnnnnnnnn nnnnnnnnnn nnnnnnnnnn nnnnnnnnnn nnnnnnnnnn
      961 nnnnnnn
//
