>Addgene plasmid #41552 | pCI-Caspase 1 | addgene partial sequence | sequence record 56768 | EBV-rev 5'-GTGGTTTGTCCAAACTCATC-3'
GTCTGCTCGAAGCGGCCGCCTACAAGTCTTCTTCGGAGATCAATTTCTGTTC
[834 nt withheld, positions 53-886]
